>Addgene plasmid #54740 | Dronpa-Lifeact-7 | addgene full sequence | sequence record 138982 | Addgene NGS sequence
CATGCATTAGTTATTAATAGTAATCAATTACGGGGTCATTAGTTCATAGCCCATATATGGAGTTCCGCGT
TACATAACTTACGGTAAATGGCCCGCCTGGCTGACCGCCCAACGACCCCCGCCCATTGACGTCAATAATG
ACGTATGTTCCCATAGTAACGCCAATAGGGACTTTCCATTGACGTCAATGGGTGGAGTATTTACGGTAAA
CTGCCCACTTGGCAGTACATCAAGTGTATCATATGCCAAGTACGCCCCCTATTGACGTCAATGACGGTAA
ATGGCCCGCCTGGCATTATGCCCAGTACATGACCTTATGGGACTTTCCTACTTGGCAGTACATCTACGTA
TTAGTCATCGCTATTACCATGGTGATGCGGTTTTGGCAGTACATCAATGGGCGTGGATAGCGGTTTGACT
CACGGGGATTTCCAAGTCTCCACCCCATTGACGTCAATGGGAGTTTGTTTTGGCACCAAAATCAACGGGA
CTTTCCAAAATGTCGTAACAACTCCGCCCCATTGACGCAAATGGGCGGTAGGCGTGTACGGTGGGAGGTC
TATATAAGCAGAGCTGGTTTAGTGAACCGTCAGATCCGCTAGCGCCACCATGGGCGTGGCCGACTTGATC
AAGAAGTTCGAGTCCATCTCCAAGGAGGAGGGGGATCCACCGGTCGCCACCATGGTGAGTGTGATTAAAC
CAGACATGAAGATCAAGCTGCGTATGGAAGGCGCTGTAAATGGACACCCGTTCGCGATTGAAGGAGTTGG
CCTTGGGAAGCCTTTCGAGGGAAAACAGAGTATGGACCTTAAAGTCAAAGAAGGCGGACCTCTGCCTTTC
GCCTATGACATCTTGACAACTGTGTTCTGTTACGGCAACAGGGTATTCGCCAAATACCCAGAAAATATAG
TAGACTATTTCAAGCAGTCGTTTCCTGAGGGCTACTCTTGGGAACGAAGCATGAATTACGAAGACGGGGG
CATTTGTAACGCGACAAACGACATAACCCTGGATGGTGACTGTTATATCTATGAAATTCGATTTGATGGT
GTGAACTTTCCTGCCAATGGTCCAGTTATGCAGAAGAGGACTGTGAAATGGGAGCCATCCACTGAGAAAT
TGTATGTGCGTGATGGAGTGCTGAAGGGTGATGTTAACATGGCTCTGTCGCTTGAAGGAGGTGGCCATTA
CCGATGTGACTTCAAAACTACTTATAAAGCTAAGAAGGTTGTCCAGTTGCCAGACTATCACTTTGTGGAC
CACCACATTGAGATTAAAAGCCACGACAAAGATTACAGTAATGTTAATCTGCATGAGCACGCCGAAGCGC
ATTCTGAGCTGCCGAGGCAGGCCAAGTAATGATAGGCGGCCGCGACTCTAGATCATAATCAGCCATACCA
CATTTGTAGAGGTTTTACTTGCTTTAAAAAACCTCCCACACCTCCCCCTGAACCTGAAACATAAAATGAA
TGCAATTGTTGTTGTTAACTTGTTTATTGCAGCTTATAATGGTTACAAATAAAGCAATAGCATCACAAAT
TTCACAAATAAAGCATTTTTTTCACTGCATTCTAGTTGTGGTTTGTCCAAACTCATCAATGTATCTTAAG
GCGTAAATTGTAAGCGTTAATATTTTGTTAAAATTCGCGTTAAATTTTTGTTAAATCAGCTCATTTTTTA
ACCAATAGGCCGAAATCGGCAAAATCCCTTATAAATCAAAAGAATAGACCGAGATAGGGT
[37 nt withheld, positions 1741-1777]
AAAGAACGTGGACTCCAACGTCAAAGG
[49 nt withheld, positions 1805-1853]
T
[91 nt withheld, positions 1855-1945]
G
[124 nt withheld, positions 1947-2070]
CAGGTGGCACTTTTCGGGGAAATGTGCGCGGAACCCCTATTTGTTTATTTTTCTAAATACATTCAAATAT
GTATCCGCTCATGAGACAATAACCCTGATAAATGCTTCAATAATATTGAAAAAGGAAGAGTCCTGAGGCG
GAAAGAACCAGCTGTGGAATGTGTGTCAGTTAGGGTGTGGAAAGTCCCCAGGCTCCCCAGCAGGCAGAAG
TATGCAAAGCATGCATCTCAATTAGTCAGCAACCAGGTGTGGAAAGTCCCCAGGCTCCCCAGCAGGCAGA
AGTATGCAAAGCATGCATCTCAATTAGTCAGCAACCATAGTCCCGCCCCTAACTCCGCCCATCCCGCCCC
TAACTCCGCCCAGTTCCGCCCATTCTCCGCCCCATGGCTGACTAATTTTTTTTATTTATGCAGAGGCCGA
GGCCGCCTCGGCCTCTGAGCTATTCCAGAAGTAGTGAGGAGGCTTTTTTGGAGGCCTAGGCTTTTGCAAA
GATCGATCAAGAGACAGGATGAGGATCGTTTCGCATGATTGAACAAGATGGATTGCACGCAGGTTCTCCG
GCCGCTTGGGTGGAGAGGCTATTCGGCTATGACTGGGCACAACAGACAATCGGCTGCTCTGATGCCGCCG
TGTTCCGGCTGTCAGCGCAGGGGCGCCCGGTTCTTTTTGTCAAGACCGACCTGTCCGGTGCCCTGAATGA
ACTGCAAGACGAGGCAGCGCGGCTATCGTGGCTGGCCACGACGGGCGTTCCTTGCGCAGCTGTGCTCGAC
GTTGTCACTGAAGCGGGAAGGGACTGGCTGCTATTGGGCGAAGTGCCGGGGCAGGATCTCCTGTCATCTC
ACCTTGCTCCTGCCGAGAAAGTATCCATCATGGCTGATGCAATGCGGCGGCTGCATACGCTTGATCCGGC
TACCTGCCCATTCGACCACCAAGCGAAACATCGCATCGAGCGAGCACGTACTCGGATGGAAGCCGGTCTT
GTCGATCAGGATGATCTGGACGAAGAGCATCAGGGGCTCGCGCCAGCCGAACTGTTCGCCAGGCTCAAGG
CGAGCATGCCCGACGGCGAGGATCTCGTCGTGACCCATGGCGATGCCTGCTTGCCGAATATCATGGTGGA
AAATGGCCGCTTTTCTGGATTCATCGACTGTGGCCGGCTGGGTGTGGCGGACCGCTATCAGGACATAGCG
TTGGCTACCCGTGATATTGCTGAAGAGCTTGGCGGCGAATGGGCTGACCGCTTCCTCGTGCTTTACGGTA
TCGCCGCTCCCGATTCGCAGCGCATCGCCTTCTATCGCCTTCTTGACGAGTTCTTCTGAGCGGGACTCTG
GGGTTCGAAATGACCGACCAAGCGACGCCCAACCTGCCATCACGAGATTTCGATTCCACCGCCGCCTTCT
ATGAAAGGTTGGGCTTCGGAATCGTTTTCCGGGACGCCGGCTGGATGATCCTCCAGCGCGGGGATCTCAT
GCTGGAGTTCTTCGCCCACCCTAGGGGGAGGCTAACTGAAACACGGAAGGAGACAATACCGGAAGGAACC
CGCGCTATGACGGCAATAAAAAGACAGAATAAAACGCACGGTGTTGGGTCGTTTGTTCATAAACGCGGGG
TTCGGTCCCAGGGCTGGCACTCTGTCGATACCCCACCGAGACCCCATTGGGGCCAATACGCCCGCGTTTC
TTCCTTTTCCCCACCCCACCCCCCAAGTTCGGGTGAAGGCCCAGGGCTCGCAGCCAACGTCGGGGCGGCA
GGCCCTGCCATAGCCTCAGGTTACTCATATATACTTTAGATTGATTTAAAACTTCATTTTTAATTTAAAA
GGATCTAGGTGAAGATCCTTTTTGATAATCTCATGACCAAAATCCCTTAACGTGAGTTTTCGTTCCACTG
AGCGTCAGACCCCGTAGAAAAGATCAAAGGATCTTCTTGAGATCCTTTTTTTCTGCGCGTAATCTGCTGC
TTGCAAACAAAAAAACCACCGCTACCAGCGGTGGTTTGTTTGCCGGATCAAGAGCTACCAACTCTTTTTC
CGAAGGTAACTGGCTTCAGCAGAGCGCAGATACCAAATACTGTTCTTCTAGTGTAGCCGTAGTTAGGCCA
CCACTTCAAGAACTCTGTAGCACCGCCTACATACCTCGCTCTGCTAATCCTGTTACCAGTGGCTGCTGCC
AGTGGCGATAAGTCGTGTCTTACCGGGTTGGACTCAAGACGATAGTTACCGGATAAGGCGCAGCGGTCGG
GCTGAACGGGGGGTTCGTGCACACAGCCCAGCTTGGAGCGAACGACCTACACCGAACTGAGATACCTACA
GCGTGAGCTATGAGAAAGCGCCACGCTTCCCGAAGGGAGAAAGGCGGACAGGTATCCGGTAAGCGGCAGG
GTCGGAACAGGAGAGCGCACGAGGGAGCTTCCAGGGGGAAACGCCTGGTATCTTTATAGTCCTGTCGGGT
TTCGCCACCTCTGACTTGAGCGTCGATTTTTGTGATGCTCGTCAGGGGGGCGGAGCCTATGGAAAAACGC
CAGCAACGCGGCCTTTTTACGGTTCCTGGCCTTTTGCTGGCCTTTTGCTCACATGTTCTTTCCTGCGTTA
TCCCCTGATTCTGTGGATAACCGTATTACCGC
Features (pLannotate 1.2.2; 13 found; start..end, strand, type, name):
     68..371     +  enhancer       CMV enhancer: human cytomegalovirus immediate early enhancer
    372..575     +  promoter       CMV promoter: human cytomegalovirus (CMV) immediate early promoter
    682..1359    +  CDS            Dronpa-Green1: monomeric photoswitchable Dronpa-Green1 fluorescent protein
   1381..1464    +  CDS            large T antigen (fragment): large T antigen from SV40 (simian virus 40)
   1487..1608    +  polyA_signal   SV40 poly(A) signal: SV40 polyadenylation signal
   1642..2070    -  rep_origin     f1 ori (sequence partly withheld): f1 bacteriophage origin of replication; arrow indicates direction of (+) strand synthesis
   2097..2201    +  promoter       AmpR promoter: bla
   2203..2560    +  promoter       SV40 promoter: SV40 enhancer and early promoter
   2595..3389    +  CDS            NeoR/KanR: aminoglycoside phosphotransferase from Tn5; aph(3')-II (or nptII); confers resistance to neomycin, kanamycin, and G418 (Geneticin®)
   3410..3562    +  CDS            ble (fragment): BLE_KLEPN - Experimental evidence at protein level: Swiss-Prot protein existence level 1. Binding protein with a strong affinity to the bleomycin family of antibiotics. Binds to CL990; an antimitotic-antibiotic compound. From Klebsiella pneumoniae.
   3621..3668    +  polyA_signal   HSV TK poly(A) signal: herpes simplex virus thymidine kinase polyadenylation signal (Cole and Stacy, 1985)
   3759..3775    -  polyA_signal   bGH poly(A) signal (fragment): bovine growth hormone polyadenylation signal
   3997..4585    +  rep_origin     ori: high-copy-number ColE1/pMB1/pBR322/pUC origin of replication
