[The description below was written by a language model from this plasmid's Addgene catalogue record and pLannotate feature annotations shown in this document.]
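Description:
Dronpa-Lifeact-7 is a mammalian expression plasmid encoding a fusion of the actin-binding peptide Lifeact to Dronpa, a monomeric, reversibly photoswitchable green fluorescent protein (recorded excitation 503 nm, emission 518 nm). The catalogue lists it as roughly 4.8 kb, and the sequenced record is 4,692 nt. Expression is driven by the human cytomegalovirus immediate early enhancer and promoter and terminated by an SV40 polyadenylation signal. The feature table annotates only the Dronpa-Green1 coding sequence. Lifeact is not called as a separate feature, which is unsurprising for such a short peptide. The gap between the promoter and the start of Dronpa, together with the catalogue's insert name "Lifeact-Dronpa" and the description of the tag as C-terminal, suggests that Lifeact sits upstream of the fluorescent protein, but the record does not state the orientation or the linker explicitly. The short "large T antigen" fragment downstream of Dronpa, like the small ble and bGH poly(A) fragments elsewhere, is most likely an annotation artefact of backbone sequence rather than a functional part.

The backbone carries a high-copy ColE1/pUC-type origin for propagation in E. coli and an f1 origin. A single Tn5 aminoglycoside phosphotransferase gene (NeoR/KanR) has dual promoters: a bacterial bla promoter gives kanamycin resistance in bacteria, and the SV40 enhancer/early promoter, paired with an HSV TK polyadenylation signal, gives G418 selection in mammalian cells. Although catalogued as an empty backbone, the plasmid serves as a ready-made filamentous actin marker. The associated publication concerns nonlinear structured-illumination microscopy with a photoswitchable protein, which fits its use for super-resolution imaging of the actin cytoskeleton.
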