Addgene plasmid #54740: Dronpa-Lifeact-7
Purpose: (Empty Backbone) Localization: Actin, Excitation: 503, Emission: 518
Depositing lab: Michael Davidson. Depositing organization: Florida State University, Tallahassee. Publication: Nonlinear structured-illumination microscopy with a photoswitchable protein reveals cellular structures at 50-nm resolution. Rego EH, Shao L, Macklin JJ, Winoto L, Johansson GA, Kamps-Hughes N, Davidson MW, Gustafsson MG. Proc Natl Acad Sci U S A. 2012 Jan 17;109(3):E135-43. doi: 10.1073/pnas.1107547108. Epub 2011 Dec 12. PubMed 22160683.
Backbone
  Vector backbone: Dronpa-Lifeact
  Backbone size w/o insert (bp): 4800
  Vector type: Mammalian Expression
  Selectable markers: Neomycin (select with G418)
  Backbone size (bp): 4800
  Tag / fusion protein: Dronpa-Lifeact (C terminal on backbone)
Growth in bacteria
  Bacterial resistance: Kanamycin, 50 μg/mL
  Growth temperature: 37°C
  Growth strain: DH5alpha
  Copy number: High Copy
Gene/Insert
  Gene/Insert name: Lifeact-Dronpa
  Tag / fusion protein: Dronpa-Lifeact (C terminal on backbone)
Terms and licenses: Academic/Nonprofit Terms; Industry Terms
Depositor comments: . Excitation = 503; Emission = 518
How to cite: Dronpa-Lifeact-7 was a gift from Michael Davidson (Addgene plasmid # 54740 ; http://n2t.net/addgene:54740 ; RRID:Addgene_54740)
