>Addgene plasmid #54740 | Dronpa-Lifeact-7 | depositor partial sequence | sequence record 85137 | insert sequence
TCCGCCCCATTGACGCAAATGGGCGGTAGGCGTGTACGGTGGGAGGTCTATATAAGCAGAGCTGGTTTAG
TGAACCGTCAGATCCGCTAGCGCCACCATGGGCGTGGCCGACTTGATCAAGAAGTTCGAGTCCATCTCCA
AGGAGGAGGGGGATCCACCGGTCGCCACCATGGTGAGTGTGATTAAACCAGACATGAAGATCAAGCTGCG
TATGGAAGGCGCTGTAAATGGACACCCGTTCGCGATTGAAGGAGTTGGCCTTGGGAAGCCTTTCGAGGGA
AAACAGAGTATGGACCTTAAAGTCAAAGAAGGCGGACCTCTGCCTTTCGCCTATGACATCTTGACAACTG
TGTTCTGTTACGGCAACAGGGTATTCGCCAAATACCCAGAAAATATAGTAGACTATTTCAAGCAGTCGTT
TCCTGAGGGCTACTCTTGGGAACGAAGCATGAATTACGAAGACGGGGGCATTTGTAACGCGACAAACGAC
ATAACCCTGGATGGTGACTGTTATATCTATGAAATTCGATTTGATGGTGTGAACTTTCCTGCCAATGGTC
CAGTTATGCAGAAGAGGACTGTGAAATGGGAGCCATCCACTGAGAAATTGTATGTGCGTGATGGAGTGCT
GAAGGGTGATGTTAACATGGCTCTGTCGCTTGAAGGAGGTGGCCATTACCGATGTGACTTCAAAACTACT
TATAAAGCTAAGAAGGTTGTCCAGTTGCCAGACTATCACTTTGTGGACCACCACATTGAGATTAAAAGCC
ACGACAAAGATTACAGTAATGTTAATCTGCATGAGCACGCCGAAGCGCATTCTGAGCTGCCGAGGCAGGC
CAAGTAATGATAGGCGGCCGCGACTCTAGATCATAATCAGCCATACCACATTTGTAGAGGTTTTACTTGC
TTTAAAAAACCTCCCACACCTCCCCCTGAACCTGAAACATAAAATGAATGCAATTGTTGTTGTTAACTTG
TTTATTGCAGCTTA
