>Addgene plasmid #54740 | Dronpa-Lifeact-7 | addgene partial sequence | sequence record 93336 | CMV-F 5'-CGCAAATGGGCGGTAGGCGTG-3'
AGTGAACCGTCAGATCCGCTAGCGCCACCATGGGCGTGGCCGACTTGATCAAGAAGTTCGAGTCCATCTC
CAAGGAGGAGGGGGATCCACCGGTCGCCACCATGGTGAGTGTGATTAAACCAGACATGAAGATCAAGCTG
CGTATGGAAGGCGCTGTAAATGGACACCCGTTCGCGATTGAAGGAGTTGGCCTTGGGAAGCCTTTCGAGG
GAAAACAGAGTATGGACCTTAAAGTCAAAGAAGGCGGACCTCTGCCTTTCGCCTATGACATCTTGACAAC
TGTGTTCTGTTACGGCAACAGGGTATTCGCCAAATACCCAGAAAATATAGTAGACTATTTCAAGCAGTCG
TTTCCTGAGGGCTACTCTTGGGAACGAAGCATGAATTACGAAGACGGGGGCATTTGTAACGCGACAAACG
ACATAACCCTGGATGGTGACTGTTATATCTATGAAATTCGATTTGATGGTGTGAACTTTCCTGCCAATGG
TCCAGTTATGCAGAAGAGGACTGTGAAATGGGAGCCATCCACTGAGAAATTGTATGTGCGTGATGGAGTG
CTGAAGGGTGATGTTAACATGGCTCTGTCGCTTGAAGGAGGTGGCCATTACCGATGTGACTTCAAAACTA
CTTATAAAGCTAAGAAGGTTGTCCAGTTGCCAGACTATCACTTTGTGGACCACCACATTGAGATTAAAAG
CCACGACAAAGATTACAGTAATGTTAATCTGCATGAGCACGCCGAAGCGCATTCTGAGCTGCCGAGGCAG
GCCAAGTAATGATAGGCGGCCGCGACTCTAGATCATAATCAGCCATACCACATT
